Addgene plasmid #27504: pHZ018
Depositing lab: Andrew Fire. Depositing organization: Stanford University. Publication: Cell autonomous specification of temporal identity by Caenorhabditis elegans microRNA lin-4. Zhang H, Fire AZ. Dev Biol. 2010 Aug 15. 344(2):603-10. 10.1016/j.ydbio.2010.05.018 PubMed 20493184.
Backbone
  Vector backbone: TOPO
  Backbone manufacturer: Invitrogen
  Backbone size w/o insert (bp): 3956
  Vector type: Worm Expression
Growth in bacteria
  Bacterial resistance: Ampicillin, 100 μg/mL
  Growth temperature: 37°C
  Growth strain: DH5alpha
  Copy number: Unknown
Gene/Insert
  Gene/Insert name: lin-4
  Species: C. elegans (nematode)
  Insert size (bp): 695
  Entrez Gene: lin-4 (a.k.a. CELE_F59G1.6)
  Cloning method: TOPO Cloning
  Sequencing primers: 5′ T7
Terms and licenses: Academic/Nonprofit Terms; Industry Terms: Not Available to Industry
How to cite: pHZ018 was a gift from Andrew Fire (Addgene plasmid # 27504 ; http://n2t.net/addgene:27504 ; RRID:Addgene_27504)
