[The description below was written by a language model from this plasmid's Addgene catalogue record and pLannotate feature annotations shown in this document.]
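Description:
pHZ018 is a worm expression plasmid carrying a 695 bp segment of the Caenorhabditis elegans lin-4 locus, inserted by TOPO cloning into a commercial Invitrogen TOPO vector (3,956 bp backbone, 4,651 nt in total). It replicates in E. coli from a high-copy ColE1/pUC-type origin. Ampicillin is the listed selection, provided by an intact β-lactamase gene. The annotated sequence also shows a complete Tn5-derived NeoR/KanR aminoglycoside phosphotransferase gene, so the backbone carries a second bacterial marker even though the catalogue entry lists only ampicillin.

The insert sits in the cloning region between the T3 and T7 phage promoters, downstream of the lac promoter, operator and CAP binding site. Within it, the annotation recognises the roughly 70 nt lin-4 microRNA precursor hairpin, on the minus strand and therefore oriented in the same direction as the T7 promoter. The rest of the insert is unannotated. No heterologous worm promoter appears in either the feature table or the catalogue fields, and the record does not say what drives lin-4 expression in the animal; the flanking sequence may be native genomic sequence, but this is not stated. The lacZα and ccdB fragments after the cloning site are typical of a TOPO vector that uses a lacZα–ccdB fusion for selection, where insertion disrupts the toxin fusion so that recombinants are favoured.

lin-4 is a heterochronic microRNA that controls the timing of larval developmental events. The associated publication examines whether lin-4 specifies temporal identity cell-autonomously, which suggests the plasmid served as a lin-4 source for transgenic worm experiments or as a cloning intermediate in that work.
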