Features (pLannotate 1.2.2; 16 found; start..end, strand, type, name):
      2..94      +  CDS            lacI (fragment): lac repressor; lacI; The lac repressor binds to the lac operator to inhibit transcription in E. coli. This inhibition can be relieved by adding lactose or isopropyl-β-D-thiogalactopyranoside (IPTG).
    107..128     +  protein_bind   CAP binding site: CAP binding activates transcription in the presence of cAMP. E. coli catabolite activator protein
    143..173     +  promoter       lac promoter: promoter for the E. coli lac operon
    181..197     +  protein_bind   lac operator: The lac repressor binds to the lac operator to inhibit transcription in E. coli. This inhibition can be relieved by adding lactose or isopropyl-β-D-thiogalactopyranoside (IPTG). lac repressor encoded by lacI
    242..260     +  promoter       T3 promoter: promoter for bacteriophage T3 RNA polymerase
    412..481     -  ncRNA          lin-4: Accession: RF00052 - lin-4 microRNA precursor
   1024..1042    -  promoter       T7 promoter: promoter for bacteriophage T7 RNA polymerase
   1045..1192    +  CDS            lacZα (fragment): LacZα fragment of β-galactosidase; lacZ fragment
   1202..1505    +  CDS            ccdB (fragment): CcdB, a bacterial toxin that poisons DNA gyrase; ccdB; Plasmids containing the ccdB gene cannot be propagated in standard E. coli strains.
   1553..1822    +  CDS            tnpA (fragment): TN5P_ECOLX - Also known as tnp. Experimental evidence at protein level: Swiss-Prot protein existence level 1. Mediates transposition of transposon Tn5 by a 'cut and paste' mechanism. First, the monomeric transposase binds the 19 bp inverted DNA repeats flanking the transposon. Then, dimerization of the DNA- bound transposase creates a synaptic DNA complex. After nicking of the first DNA strand, excision of the transposon proceeds through a series of intermediates. The transposase then mediates the insertion of the transposon at a new site by strand transfer. The activity of the wild- type tran
   1854..2648    +  CDS            NeoR/KanR: aminoglycoside phosphotransferase from Tn5; aph(3')-II (or nptII); confers resistance to neomycin, kanamycin, and G418 (Geneticin®)
   2669..2719    -  misc_feature   bom (fragment): basis of mobility region from pBR322
   2746..2805    +  promoter       AmpR promoter (fragment): bla
   2898..3758    -  CDS            AmpR: β-lactamase; bla; confers resistance to ampicillin, carbenicillin, and related antibiotics
   3759..3811    -  promoter       AmpR promoter (fragment): bla
   3882..4470    +  rep_origin     ori: high-copy-number ColE1/pMB1/pBR322/pUC origin of replication
>Addgene plasmid #27504 | pHZ018 | depositor full sequence | sequence record 12962 | Author sequence
AGCGCCCAATACGCAAACCGCCTCTCCCCGCGCGTTGGCCGATTCATTAATGCAGCTGGCACGACAGGTT
TCCCGACTGGAAAGCGGGCAGTGAGCGCAACGCAATTAATGTGAGTTAGCTCACTCATTAGGCACCCCAG
GCTTTACACTTTATGCTTCCGGCTCGTATGTTGTGTGGAATTGTGAGCGGATAACAATTTCACACAGGAA
ACAGCTATGACCATGATTACGCCAAGCTCAGAATTAACCCTCACTAAAGGGACTAGTCCTGCAGGTTTAA
ACGAATTCGCCCTTTAGTCGACTTCTGAAAATAATCGTTTGACCCTTTTCCCCGAATACCATTTTATTGG
AACTAGCTCCCAGTGTGAAAAAAAACCCCGTGAAAACAGAAAAAAAGATCTGCTCAAACCGTCCTGGTAC
CCGGAGAGCCCAGGTGTGAAGCATCAATAGTACACTCACACTTGAGGTCTCAGGGAACAGGCCGGAAGCA
TAAACTCATAAACCAACCAAAACTCTAGAAATTGTCTAGAATCTAAAAACTATAAGATTTATTATATTCA
GGAATAGTTTAGATATTTGAAAGGTAAGTGTGATGAGTCCGACCGATTGTGGTAGAGTCTATTGGAAAGA
GTGACCGAAAGGGTCTCTGGGAGTGATGGGGCGGAGGATGGATGGACATGGGAGGAGTAGCTGAAGGAGG
AGGATCGAAAGTAGAGAAGTGAAGAGACTGGGTCATTCGGTCGCTTCGTCGTTATTCTTTTTTGCCGCGG
TCCCCCCGCGCACTGAGAGAGAGGACAGACGAGAAGCGGAAGGCACACGCAGCAGAGCACGGAGGGACAC
GAGCGCGGCGCCCCGCAAGCCTTTCCGTGAGGCTGGCACCACCACCGCTTGGCGACGCGTCCCCGAAATA
GTGTTAGGTGCCACAGAGACGTAGACCACCTCGCTCCCCTCTCATTTTTGCAGTAAGGGAGACTCGGCGT
CTCGTCGACAAGGGCGAATTCGCGGCCGCTAAATTCAATTCGCCCTATAGTGAGTCGTATTACAATTCAC
TGGCCGTCGTTTTACAACGTCGTGACTGGGAAAACCCTGGCGTTACCCAACTTAATCGCCTTGCAGCACA
TCCCCCTTTCGCCAGCTGGCGTAATAGCGAAGAGGCCCGCACCGATCGCCCTTCCCAACAGTTGCGCAGC
CTATACGTACGGCAGTTTAAGGTTTACACCTATAAAAGAGAGAGCCGTTATCGTCTGTTTGTGGATGTAC
AGAGTGATATTATTGACACGCCGGGGCGACGGATGGTGATCCCCCTGGCCAGTGCACGTCTGCTGTCAGA
TAAAGTCTCCCGTGAACTTTACCCGGTGGTGCATATCGGGGATGAAAGCTGGCGCATGATGACCACCGAT
ATGGCCAGTGTGCCGGTCTCCGTTATCGGGGAAGAAGTGGCTGATCTCAGCCACCGCGAAAATGACATCA
AAAACGCCATTAACCTGATGTTCTGGGGAATATAAATGTCAGGCATGAGATTATCAAAAAGGATCTTCAC
CTAGATCCTTTTCACGTAGAAAGCCAGTCCGCAGAAACGGTGCTGACCCCGGATGAATGTCAGCTACTGG
GCTATCTGGACAAGGGAAAACGCAAGCGCAAAGAGAAAGCAGGTAGCTTGCAGTGGGCTTACATGGCGAT
AGCTAGACTGGGCGGTTTTATGGACAGCAAGCGAACCGGAATTGCCAGCTGGGGCGCCCTCTGGTAAGGT
TGGGAAGCCCTGCAAAGTAAACTGGATGGCTTTCTTGCCGCCAAGGATCTGATGGCGCAGGGGATCAAGC
TCTGATCAAGAGACAGGATGAGGATCGTTTCGCATGATTGAACAAGATGGATTGCACGCAGGTTCTCCGG
CCGCTTGGGTGGAGAGGCTATTCGGCTATGACTGGGCACAACAGACAATCGGCTGCTCTGATGCCGCCGT
GTTCCGGCTGTCAGCGCAGGGGCGCCCGGTTCTTTTTGTCAAGACCGACCTGTCCGGTGCCCTGAATGAA
CTGCAAGACGAGGCAGCGCGGCTATCGTGGCTGGCCACGACGGGCGTTCCTTGCGCAGCTGTGCTCGACG
TTGTCACTGAAGCGGGAAGGGACTGGCTGCTATTGGGCGAAGTGCCGGGGCAGGATCTCCTGTCATCTCA
CCTTGCTCCTGCCGAGAAAGTATCCATCATGGCTGATGCAATGCGGCGGCTGCATACGCTTGATCCGGCT
ACCTGCCCATTCGACCACCAAGCGAAACATCGCATCGAGCGAGCACGTACTCGGATGGAAGCCGGTCTTG
TCGATCAGGATGATCTGGACGAAGAGCATCAGGGGCTCGCGCCAGCCGAACTGTTCGCCAGGCTCAAGGC
GAGCATGCCCGACGGCGAGGATCTCGTCGTGACCCATGGCGATGCCTGCTTGCCGAATATCATGGTGGAA
AATGGCCGCTTTTCTGGATTCATCGACTGTGGCCGGCTGGGTGTGGCGGACCGCTATCAGGACATAGCGT
TGGCTACCCGTGATATTGCTGAAGAGCTTGGCGGCGAATGGGCTGACCGCTTCCTCGTGCTTTACGGTAT
CGCCGCTCCCGATTCGCAGCGCATCGCCTTCTATCGCCTTCTTGACGAGTTCTTCTGAATTATTAACGCT
TACAATTTCCTGATGCGGTATTTTCTCCTTACGCATCTGTGCGGTATTTCACACCGCATCAGGTGGCACT
TTTCGGGGAAATGTGCGCGGAACCCCTATTTGTTTATTTTTCTAAATACATTCAAATATGTATCCGCTCA
TGAGATTATCAAAAAGGATCTTCACCTAGATCCTTTTAAATTAAAAATGAAGTTTTAAATCAATCTAAAG
TATATATGAGTAAACTTGGTCTGACAGTTACCAATGCTTAATCAGTGAGGCACCTATCTCAGCGATCTGT
CTATTTCGTTCATCCATAGTTGCCTGACTCCCCGTCGTGTAGATAACTACGATACGGGAGGGCTTACCAT
CTGGCCCCAGTGCTGCAATGATACCGCGAGACCCACGCTCACCGGCTCCAGATTTATCAGCAATAAACCA
GCCAGCCGGAAGGGCCGAGCGCAGAAGTGGTCCTGCAACTTTATCCGCCTCCATCCAGTCTATTAATTGT
TGCCGGGAAGCTAGAGTAAGTAGTTCGCCAGTTAATAGTTTGCGCAACGTTGTTGCCATTGCTACAGGCA
TCGTGGTGTCACGCTCGTCGTTTGGTATGGCTTCATTCAGCTCCGGTTCCCAACGATCAAGGCGAGTTAC
ATGATCCCCCATGTTGTGCAAAAAAGCGGTTAGCTCCTTCGGTCCTCCGATCGTTGTCAGAAGTAAGTTG
GCCGCAGTGTTATCACTCATGGTTATGGCAGCACTGCATAATTCTCTTACTGTCATGCCATCCGTAAGAT
GCTTTTCTGTGACTGGTGAGTACTCAACCAAGTCATTCTGAGAATAGTGTATGCGGCGACCGAGTTGCTC
TTGCCCGGCGTCAATACGGGATAATACCGCGCCACATAGCAGAACTTTAAAAGTGCTCATCATTGGAAAA
CGTTCTTCGGGGCGAAAACTCTCAAGGATCTTACCGCTGTTGAGATCCAGTTCGATGTAACCCACTCGTG
CACCCAACTGATCTTCAGCATCTTTTACTTTCACCAGCGTTTCTGGGTGAGCAAAAACAGGAAGGCAAAA
TGCCGCAAAAAAGGGAATAAGGGCGACACGGAAATGTTGAATACTCATACTCTTCCTTTTTCAATATTAT
TGAAGCATTTATCAGGGTTATTGTCTCATGACCAAAATCCCTTAACGTGAGTTTTCGTTCCACTGAGCGT
CAGACCCCGTAGAAAAGATCAAAGGATCTTCTTGAGATCCTTTTTTTCTGCGCGTAATCTGCTGCTTGCA
AACAAAAAAACCACCGCTACCAGCGGTGGTTTGTTTGCCGGATCAAGAGCTACCAACTCTTTTTCCGAAG
GTAACTGGCTTCAGCAGAGCGCAGATACCAAATACTGTTCTTCTAGTGTAGCCGTAGTTAGGCCACCACT
TCAAGAACTCTGTAGCACCGCCTACATACCTCGCTCTGCTAATCCTGTTACCAGTGGCTGCTGCCAGTGG
CGATAAGTCGTGTCTTACCGGGTTGGACTCAAGACGATAGTTACCGGATAAGGCGCAGCGGTCGGGCTGA
ACGGGGGGTTCGTGCACACAGCCCAGCTTGGAGCGAACGACCTACACCGAACTGAGATACCTACAGCGTG
AGCTATGAGAAAGCGCCACGCTTCCCGAAGGGAGAAAGGCGGACAGGTATCCGGTAAGCGGCAGGGTCGG
AACAGGAGAGCGCACGAGGGAGCTTCCAGGGGGAAACGCCTGGTATCTTTATAGTCCTGTCGGGTTTCGC
CACCTCTGACTTGAGCGTCGATTTTTGTGATGCTCGTCAGGGGGGCGGAGCCTATGGAAAAACGCCAGCA
ACGCGGCCTTTTTACGGTTCCTGGCCTTTTGCTGGCCTTTTGCTCACATGTTCTTTCCTGCGTTATCCCC
TGATTCTGTGGATAACCGTATTACCGCCTTTGAGTGAGCTGATACCGCTCGCCGCAGCCGAACGACCGAG
CGCAGCGAGTCAGTGAGCGAGGAAGCGGAAG
