>Addgene plasmid #27504 | pHZ018 | addgene partial sequence | sequence record 33906 | 27504 with lac_promoter (CACTTTATGCTTCCGGCTCG)
TACGCCAAGCTCAGAATTAACCCTCACTAAAGGGACTAGTCCTGCAGGTTTAAACGAATTCGCCCTTTAG
TCGACTTCTGAAAATAATCGTTTGACCCTTTTCCCCGAATACCATTTTATTGGAACTAGCTCCCAGTGTG
AAAAAAAACCCCGTGAAAACAGAAAAAAAGATCTGCTCAAACCGTCCTGGTACCCGGAGAGCCCAGGTGT
GAAGCATCAATAGTACACTCACACTTGAGGTCTCAGGGAACAGGCCGGAAGCATAAACTCATAAACCAAC
CAAAACTCTAGAAATTGTCTAGAATCTAAAAACTATAAGATTTATTATATTCAGGAATAGTTTAGATATT
TGAAAGGTAAGTGTGATGAGTCCGACCGATTGTGGTAGAGTCTATTGGAAAGAGTGACCGAAAGGGTCTC
TGGGAGTGATGGGGCGGAGGATGGATGGACATGGGAGGAGTAGCTGAAGGAGGAGGATCGAAAGTAGAGA
AGTGAAGAGACTGGGTCATTCGGTCGCTTCGTCGTTATTCTTTTTTGCCGCGGTCCCCCCGCGCACTGAG
AGAGAGGACAGACGAGAAGCGGAAGGCACACGCAGCAGAGCACGGAGGGACACGAGCGCGGCGCCCCGCA
AGCCTTTCCGTGAGGCTGGCACCACCACCGCTTGGCGACGCGTCCCCGAAATAGTGTTAGGTGCCACAGA
GACGTAGACCACCTCGCTC
